Addgene plasmid #86858: pcDNA5/FRT/TO-FNTA-FLAG
Purpose: To express FNTA with a FLAG tag at C terminus.
Depositing lab: Yihong Ye. Depositing organization: National Institute of Diabetes & Digestive & Kidney Diseases (NIDDK). Publication: The HECT domain ubiquitin ligase HUWE1 targets unassembled soluble proteins for degradation. Xu Y, Anderson DE, Ye Y. Cell Discov. 2016 Nov 8;2:16040. eCollection 2016. 10.1038/celldisc.2016.40 PubMed 27867533.
Backbone
  Vector backbone: pcDNA5/FRT/TO
  Backbone size w/o insert (bp): 5137
  Total vector size (bp): 6067
  Vector type: Mammalian Expression
Growth in bacteria
  Bacterial resistance: Ampicillin, 100 μg/mL
  Growth temperature: 37°C
  Growth strain: DH5alpha
  Copy number: High Copy
Gene/Insert
  Gene/Insert name: FNTA (alt names: Protein farnesyltransferase/geranylgeranyltransferase type-1 subunit alpha; CAAX farnesyltransferase subunit alpha)
  Species: H. sapiens (human)
  Insert size (bp): 936
  Mutation: The sequence of the insert is isoform 2, which differs from the canonical sequence as follows: 68-134: Missing.
  GenBank ID: NM_002027.2
  Entrez Gene: FNTA (a.k.a. FPTA, PGGT1A, PTAR2)
  Promoter: CMV
  Tag / fusion protein: FLAG (C terminal on insert)
  Cloning method: Restriction Enzyme; 5′ cloning site HindIII (not destroyed); 3′ cloning site NotI (unknown if destroyed)
  Sequencing primers: 5′ CMV-F; 3′ BGH-R
Terms and licenses: Academic/Nonprofit Terms; Industry Terms: Not Available to Industry
How to cite: pcDNA5/FRT/TO-FNTA-FLAG was a gift from Yihong Ye (Addgene plasmid # 86858 ; http://n2t.net/addgene:86858 ; RRID:Addgene_86858)
