[The description below was written by a language model from this plasmid's Addgene catalogue record and pLannotate feature annotations shown in this document.]
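Description:
pcDNA5/FRT/TO-FNTA-FLAG is a mammalian expression plasmid built on the pcDNA5/FRT/TO backbone. It carries human FNTA, the alpha subunit shared by the protein farnesyltransferase and type-1 geranylgeranyltransferase complexes, with a FLAG epitope fused to its C terminus. The 936 bp insert corresponds to isoform 2, which lacks residues 68–134 of the canonical protein, and was cloned between HindIII and NotI sites. In bacteria the plasmid replicates from a high-copy ColE1/pUC-type origin and is selected with ampicillin through the bla gene. A fragment of an f1 origin and remnants of lac regulatory sequence are also annotated in the backbone.

Transcription of FNTA-FLAG is driven by the CMV immediate early enhancer and promoter. Two short tet operator-like matches lie immediately downstream of the promoter, consistent with the "TO" design, in which a Tet repressor supplied by the host cell keeps the promoter silent until tetracycline or doxycycline is added. In cells lacking the repressor, expression would be constitutive. The transcript is terminated by the bovine growth hormone polyadenylation signal. The tag region is annotated as a 24 bp partial match to a 2xFLAG element, which fits a single FLAG epitope.

Downstream, an FRT site sits directly in front of a hygromycin resistance coding sequence followed by an SV40 poly(A) signal, with no full promoter annotated upstream of it. This arrangement is designed for FLP-mediated integration into a host line carrying a genomic FRT site, where recombination is expected to supply the elements needed for hygromycin resistance and so allow selection of isogenic stable lines. The record states the purpose only as expression of C-terminally FLAG-tagged FNTA. The sequenced record is 6,045 nt, slightly shorter than the catalogued total of 6,067 bp.
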