Features (pLannotate 1.2.2; 22 found; start..end, strand, type, name):
     16..395     +  enhancer       CMV enhancer: human cytomegalovirus immediate early enhancer
    396..599     +  promoter       CMV promoter: human cytomegalovirus (CMV) immediate early promoter
    601..620     +  promoter       PLtetO-1 promoter (fragment): modified phage lambda PL promoter with tet operator sites (Lutz and Bujard, 1997)
    622..641     +  promoter       PLtetO-1 promoter (fragment): modified phage lambda PL promoter with tet operator sites (Lutz and Bujard, 1997)
    649..682     +  promoter       TRE3GV promoter (fragment): 3rd-generation Tet-responsive promoter that can be activated by binding of Tet-On® 3G, optimized for retroviral and lentiviral vectors
    771..1706    +  CDS            FNTA (fragment): FNTA_HUMAN - Experimental evidence at protein level: Swiss-Prot protein existence level 1. Essential subunit of both the farnesyltransferase and the geranylgeranyltransferase complex. Contributes to the transfer of a farnesyl or geranylgeranyl moiety from farnesyl or geranylgeranyl diphosphate to a cysteine at the fourth position from the C-terminus of several proteins having the C-terminal sequence Cys-aliphatic- aliphatic-X. May positively regulate neuromuscular junction development downstream of MUSK via its function in RAC1 prenylation and activation. From Homo sapiens (Human).
   1707..1730    +  CDS            2xFLAG (fragment): two tandem FLAG® epitope tags
   1784..2008    +  polyA_signal   bGH poly(A) signal: bovine growth hormone polyadenylation signal
   2012..2033    +  promoter       SV40 promoter (fragment): SV40 enhancer and early promoter
   2054..2287    +  rep_origin     f1 ori (fragment) (sequence partly withheld): f1 bacteriophage origin of replication; arrow indicates direction of (+) strand synthesis
   2292..2339    +  protein_bind   FRT: FLP-mediated recombination occurs in the 8-bp core sequence TCTAGAAA (Turan and Bode, 2011). FLP recombinase from the Saccharomyces cerevisiae 2μ plasmid
   2347..3369    +  CDS            HygR: aminoglycoside phosphotransferase from E. coli; aph(4)-Ia; confers resistance to hygromycin
   3379..3504    +  CDS            ble (fragment): BLE_KLEPN - Experimental evidence at protein level: Swiss-Prot protein existence level 1. Binding protein with a strong affinity to the bleomycin family of antibiotics. Binds to CL990; an antimitotic-antibiotic compound. From Klebsiella pneumoniae.
   3499..3620    +  polyA_signal   SV40 poly(A) signal: SV40 polyadenylation signal
   3693..3709    -  protein_bind   lac operator: The lac repressor binds to the lac operator to inhibit transcription in E. coli. This inhibition can be relieved by adding lactose or isopropyl-β-D-thiogalactopyranoside (IPTG). lac repressor encoded by lacI
   3717..3747    -  promoter       lac promoter: promoter for the E. coli lac operon
   3762..3783    -  protein_bind   CAP binding site: CAP binding activates transcription in the presence of cAMP. E. coli catabolite activator protein
   3796..3888    -  CDS            lacI (fragment): lac repressor; lacI; The lac repressor binds to the lac operator to inhibit transcription in E. coli. This inhibition can be relieved by adding lactose or isopropyl-β-D-thiogalactopyranoside (IPTG).
   4071..4659    -  rep_origin     ori: high-copy-number ColE1/pMB1/pBR322/pUC origin of replication
   4830..5690    -  CDS            AmpR: β-lactamase; bla; confers resistance to ampicillin, carbenicillin, and related antibiotics
   5691..5795    -  promoter       AmpR promoter: bla
   5854..5906    -  misc_feature   bom (fragment): basis of mobility region from pBR322
>Addgene plasmid #86858 | pcDNA5/FRT/TO-FNTA-FLAG | addgene full sequence | sequence record 175219 | Addgene NGS Result
CCAGATATACGCGTTGACATTGATTATTGACTAGTTATTAATAGTAATCAATTACGGGGTCATTAGTTCA
TAGCCCATATATGGAGTTCCGCGTTACATAACTTACGGTAAATGGCCCGCCTGGCTGACCGCCCAACGAC
CCCCGCCCATTGACGTCAATAATGACGTATGTTCCCATAGTAACGCCAATAGGGACTTTCCATTGACGTC
AATGGGTGGAGTATTTACGGTAAACTGCCCACTTGGCAGTACATCAAGTGTATCATATGCCAAGTACGCC
CCCTATTGACGTCAATGACGGTAAATGGCCCGCCTGGCATTATGCCCAGTACATGACCTTATGGGACTTT
CCTACTTGGCAGTACATCTACGTATTAGTCATCGCTATTACCATGGTGATGCGGTTTTGGCAGTACATCA
ATGGGCGTGGATAGCGGTTTGACTCACGGGGATTTCCAAGTCTCCACCCCATTGACGTCAATGGGAGTTT
GTTTTGGCACCAAAATCAACGGGACTTTCCAAAATGTCGTAACAACTCCGCCCCATTGACGCAAATGGGC
GGTAGGCGTGTACGGTGGGAGGTCTATATAAGCAGAGCTCTCCCTATCAGTGATAGAGATCTCCCTATCA
GTGATAGAGATCGTCGACGAGCTCGTTTAGTGAACCGTCAGATCGCCTGGAGACGCCATCCACGCTGTTT
TGACCTCCATAGAAGACACCGGGACCGATCCAGCCTCCGGACTCTAGCGTTTAAACTTAAGCTTACCGCC
ATGGCGGCCACCGAGGGGGTCGGGGAGGCTGCGCAAGGGGGCGAGCCCGGGCAGCCGGCGCAACCCCCGC
CCCAGCCGCACCCACCGCCGCCCCAGCAGCAGCACAAGGAAGAGATGGCGGCCGAGGCTGGGGAAGCCGT
GGCGTCCCCCATGGACGACGGGTTTGTGAGCCTGGACTCGCCCTCCTATGTCCTGTACAGGCATTTCCGG
AGAGTTCTTTTGAAGTCACTTCAGAAGGATCTACATGAGGAAATGAACTACATCACTGCAATAATTGAGG
AGCAGCCCAAAAACTATCAAGTTTGGCATCATAGGCGAGTATTAGTGGAATGGCTAAGAGATCCATCTCA
GGAGCTTGAATTTATTGCTGATATTCTTAATCAGGATGCAAAGAATTATCATGCCTGGCAGCATCGACAA
TGGGTTATTCAGGAATTTAAACTTTGGGATAATGAGCTGCAGTATGTGGACCAACTTCTGAAAGAGGATG
TGAGAAATAACTCTGTCTGGAACCAAAGATACTTCGTTATTTCTAACACCACTGGCTACAATGATCGTGC
TGTATTGGAGAGAGAAGTCCAATACACTCTGGAAATGATTAAACTAGTACCACATAATGAAAGTGCATGG
AACTATTTGAAAGGGATTTTGCAGGATCGTGGTCTTTCCAAATATCCTAATCTGTTAAATCAATTACTTG
ATTTACAACCAAGTCATAGTTCCCCCTACCTAATTGCCTTTCTTGTGGATATCTATGAAGACATGCTAGA
AAATCAGTGTGACAATAAGGAAGACATTCTTAATAAAGCATTAGAGTTATGTGAAATCCTAGCTAAAGAA
AAGGACACTATAAGAAAGGAATATTGGAGATACATTGGAAGATCCCTTCAAAGCAAACACAGCACAGAAA
ATGACTCACCAACAAATGTACAGCAAGATTACAAGGATGATGATGATAAGTAGGCGGCCGCTCGAGTCTA
GAGGGCCCGTTTAAACCCGCTGATCAGCCTCGACTGTGCCTTCTAGTTGCCAGCCATCTGTTGTTTGCCC
CTCCCCCGTGCCTTCCTTGACCCTGGAAGGTGCCACTCCCACTGTCCTTTCCTAATAAAATGAGGAAATT
GCATCGCATTGTCTGAGTAGGTGTCATTCTATTCTGGGGGGTGGGGTGGGGCAGGACAGCAAGGGGGAGG
ATTGGGAAGACAATAGCAGGCATGCTGGGGATGCGGTGGGCTCTATGGCTTCTGAGGCGGAAAGAACCAG
CTGGGGCTCTAGGGGGTATCCCC
[124 nt withheld, positions 2054-2177]
C
[91 nt withheld, positions 2179-2269]
AGGGTGATGGTTCACGTACCTAGAAGTTCCTATTCCGAAGTTCCTATTCTCTAGAAAGTATAGGAACTTC
CTTGGCCAAAAAGCCTGAACTCACCGCGACGTCTGTCGAGAAGTTTCTGATCGAAAAGTTCGACAGCGTC
TCCGACCTGATGCAGCTCTCGGAGGGCGAAGAATCTCGTGCTTTCAGCTTCGATGTAGGAGGGCGTGGAT
ATGTCCTGCGGGTAAATAGCTGCGCCGATGGTTTCTACAAAGATCGTTATGTTTATCGGCACTTTGCATC
GGCCGCGCTCCCGATTCCGGAAGTGCTTGACATTGGGGAATTCAGCGAGAGCCTGACCTATTGCATCTCC
CGCCGTGCACAGGGTGTCACGTTGCAAGACCTGCCTGAAACCGAACTGCCCGCTGTTCTGCAGCCGGTCG
CGGAGGCCATGGATGCGATCGCTGCGGCCGATCTTAGCCAGACGAGCGGGTTCGGCCCATTCGGACCGCA
AGGAATCGGTCAATACACTACATGGCGTGATTTCATATGCGCGATTGCTGATCCCCATGTGTATCACTGG
CAAACTGTGATGGACGACACCGTCAGTGCGTCCGTCGCGCAGGCTCTCGATGAGCTGATGCTTTGGGCCG
AGGACTGCCCCGAAGTCCGGCACCTCGTGCACGCGGATTTCGGCTCCAACAATGTCCTGACGGACAATGG
CCGCATAACAGCGGTCATTGACTGGAGCGAGGCGATGTTCGGGGATTCCCAATACGAGGTCGCCAACATC
TTCTTCTGGAGGCCGTGGTTGGCTTGTATGGAGCAGCAGACGCGCTACTTCGAGCGGAGGCATCCGGAGC
TTGCAGGATCGCCGCGGCTCCGGGCGTATATGCTCCGCATTGGTCTTGACCAACTCTATCAGAGCTTGGT
TGACGGCAATTTCGATGATGCAGCTTGGGCGCAGGGTCGATGCGACGCAATCGTCCGATCCGGAGCCGGG
ACTGTCGGGCGTACACAAATCGCCCGCAGAAGCGCGGCCGTCTGGACCGATGGCTGTGTAGAAGTACTCG
CCGATAGTGGAAACCGACGCCCCAGCACTCGTCCGAGGGCAAAGGAATAGCACGTACTACGAGATTTCGA
TTCCACCGCCGCCTTCTATGAAAGGTTGGGCTTCGGAATCGTTTTCCGGGACGCCGGCTGGATGATCCTC
CAGCGCGGGGATCTCATGCTGGAGTTCTTCGCCCACCCCAACTTGTTTATTGCAGCTTATAATGGTTACA
AATAAAGCAATAGCATCACAAATTTCACAAATAAAGCATTTTTTTCACTGCATTCTAGTTGTGGTTTGTC
CAAACTCATCAATGTATCTTATCATGTCTGTATACCGTCGACCTCTAGCTAGAGCTTGGCGTAATCATGG
TCATAGCTGTTTCCTGTGTGAAATTGTTATCCGCTCACAATTCCACACAACATACGAGCCGGAAGCATAA
AGTGTAAAGCCTGGGGTGCCTAATGAGTGAGCTAACTCACATTAATTGCGTTGCGCTCACTGCCCGCTTT
CCAGTCGGGAAACCTGTCGTGCCAGCTGCATTAATGAATCGGCCAACGCGCGGGGAGAGGCGGTTTGCGT
ATTGGGCGCTCTTCCGCTTCCTCGCTCACTGACTCGCTGCGCTCGGTCGTTCGGCTGCGGCGAGCGGTAT
CAGCTCACTCAAAGGCGGTAATACGGTTATCCACAGAATCAGGGGATAACGCAGGAAAGAACATGTGAGC
AAAAGGCCAGCAAAAGGCCAGGAACCGTAAAAAGGCCGCGTTGCTGGCGTTTTTCCATAGGCTCCGCCCC
CCTGACGAGCATCACAAAAATCGACGCTCAAGTCAGAGGTGGCGAAACCCGACAGGACTATAAAGATACC
AGGCGTTTCCCCCTGGAAGCTCCCTCGTGCGCTCTCCTGTTCCGACCCTGCCGCTTACCGGATACCTGTC
CGCCTTTCTCCCTTCGGGAAGCGTGGCGCTTTCTCATAGCTCACGCTGTAGGTATCTCAGTTCGGTGTAG
GTCGTTCGCTCCAAGCTGGGCTGTGTGCACGAACCCCCCGTTCAGCCCGACCGCTGCGCCTTATCCGGTA
ACTATCGTCTTGAGTCCAACCCGGTAAGACACGACTTATCGCCACTGGCAGCAGCCACTGGTAACAGGAT
TAGCAGAGCGAGGTATGTAGGCGGTGCTACAGAGTTCTTGAAGTGGTGGCCTAACTACGGCTACACTAGA
AGAACAGTATTTGGTATCTGCGCTCTGCTGAAGCCAGTTACCTTCGGAAAAAGAGTTGGTAGCTCTTGAT
CCGGCAAACAAACCACCGCTGGTAGCGGTGGTTTTTTTGTTTGCAAGCAGCAGATTACGCGCAGAAAAAA
AGGATCTCAAGAAGATCCTTTGATCTTTTCTACGGGGTCTGACGCTCAGTGGAACGAAAACTCACGTTAA
GGGATTTTGGTCATGAGATTATCAAAAAGGATCTTCACCTAGATCCTTTTAAATTAAAAATGAAGTTTTA
AATCAATCTAAAGTATATATGAGTAAACTTGGTCTGACAGTTACCAATGCTTAATCAGTGAGGCACCTAT
CTCAGCGATCTGTCTATTTCGTTCATCCATAGTTGCCTGACTCCCCGTCGTGTAGATAACTACGATACGG
GAGGGCTTACCATCTGGCCCCAGTGCTGCAATGATACCGCGAGACCCACGCTCACCGGCTCCAGATTTAT
CAGCAATAAACCAGCCAGCCGGAAGGGCCGAGCGCAGAAGTGGTCCTGCAACTTTATCCGCCTCCATCCA
GTCTATTAATTGTTGCCGGGAAGCTAGAGTAAGTAGTTCGCCAGTTAATAGTTTGCGCAACGTTGTTGCC
ATTGCTACAGGCATCGTGGTGTCACGCTCGTCGTTTGGTATGGCTTCATTCAGCTCCGGTTCCCAACGAT
CAAGGCGAGTTACATGATCCCCCATGTTGTGCAAAAAAGCGGTTAGCTCCTTCGGTCCTCCGATCGTTGT
CAGAAGTAAGTTGGCCGCAGTGTTATCACTCATGGTTATGGCAGCACTGCATAATTCTCTTACTGTCATG
CCATCCGTAAGATGCTTTTCTGTGACTGGTGAGTACTCAACCAAGTCATTCTGAGAATAGTGTATGCGGC
GACCGAGTTGCTCTTGCCCGGCGTCAATACGGGATAATACCGCGCCACATAGCAGAACTTTAAAAGTGCT
CATCATTGGAAAACGTTCTTCGGGGCGAAAACTCTCAAGGATCTTACCGCTGTTGAGATCCAGTTCGATG
TAACCCACTCGTGCACCCAACTGATCTTCAGCATCTTTTACTTTCACCAGCGTTTCTGGGTGAGCAAAAA
CAGGAAGGCAAAATGCCGCAAAAAAGGGAATAAGGGCGACACGGAAATGTTGAATACTCATACTCTTCCT
TTTTCAATATTATTGAAGCATTTATCAGGGTTATTGTCTCATGAGCGGATACATATTTGAATGTATTTAG
AAAAATAAACAAATAGGGGTTCCGCGCACATTTCCCCGAAAAGTGCCACCTGACGTCGACGGATCGGGAG
ATCTCCCGATCCCCTATGGTGCACTCTCAGTACAATCTGCTCTGATGCCGCATAGTTAAGCCAGTATCTG
CTCCCTGCTTGTGTGTTGGAGGTCGCTGAGTAGTGCGCGAGCAAAATTTAAGCTACAACAAGGCAAGGCT
TGACCGACAATTGCATGAAGAATCTGCTTAGGGTTAGGCGTTTTGCGCTGCTTCGCGATGTACGGG
