>Addgene plasmid #86858 | pcDNA5/FRT/TO-FNTA-FLAG | depositor partial sequence | sequence record 175222 | CMV-F
AGCAGAGCTCTCCCTATCAGTGATAGAGATCTCCCTATCAGTGATAGAGATCGTCGACGAGCTCGTTTAG
TGAACCGTCAGATCGCCTGGAGACGCCATCCACGCTGTTTTGACCTCCATAGAAGACACCGGGACCGATC
CAGCCTCCGGACTCTAGCGTTTAAACTTAAGCTTACCGCCATGGCGGCCACCGAGGGGGTCGGGGAGGCT
GCGCAAGGGGGCGAGCCCGGGCAGCCGGCGCAACCCCCGCCCCAGCCGCACCCACCGCCGCCCCAGCAGC
AGCACAAGGAAGAGATGGCGGCCGAGGCTGGGGAAGCCGTGGCGTCCCCCATGGACGACGGGTTTGTGAG
CCTGGACTCGCCCTCCTATGTCCTGTACAGGCATTTCCGGAGAGTTCTTTTGAAGTCACTTCAGAAGGAT
CTACATGAGGAAATGAACTACATCACTGCAATAATTGAGGAGCAGCCCAAAAACTATCAAGTTTGGCATC
ATAGGCGAGTATTAGTGGAATGGCTAAGAGATCCATCTCAGGAGCTTGAATTTATTGCTGATATTCTTAA
TCAGGATGCAAAGAATTATCATGCCTGGCAGCATCGACAATGGGTTATTCAGGAATTTAAACTTTGGGAT
AATGAGCTGCAGTATGTGGACCAACTTCTGAAAGAGGATGTGAGAAATAACTCTGTCTGGAACCAAAGAT
ACTTCGTTATTTCTAACACCACTGGCTACAATGATCGTGCTGTATTGGAGAGAGAAGTCCAATACACTCT
GGAAATGATTAAACTAGTACCACATAATGAAAGTGCATGGAACTATTTGAAAGGGATTTTGCAGGATCGT
GGTCTTTCCAAATATCCTAATCTGTTAAATCAATTACTTGATTTACAACCAAGTCATAGTTCCCCCTACC
TAATTGCCTTTCTTGTGGATATCTATGAAGACATGCTAGAAAATCAGTGTGACAATAAGGAAGACATTCT
TAATAAAGCATTAGAGTTATGTGAAATCCTAGCTAAAGAAAAGGACACTATAAGAAAGGAATATTGGAGA
TACATTGGAAGATCCCTTCAAAGCAAACACAGCACAGAAAATGACTCACCAACAAATGTACAGCAAGATT
ACAAGGATGATGATGATAAGTAGGCGGCCGCTCGAGTCTAGAGGGCCCGT
